>Addgene plasmid #36767 | TAL2347 | depositor partial sequence | sequence record 45960 | TAL2347 sequence 1640 bps
GAACCTGACCCCAGACCAGGTAGTCGCAATCGCGTCACATGACGGGGGAAAGCAAGCCCTGGAAACCGTG
CAAAGGTTGTTGCCGGTCCTTTGTCAAGACCACGGCCTTACACCGGAGCAAGTCGTGGCCATTGCAAATA
ATAACGGTGGCAAACAGGCTCTTGAGACGGTTCAGAGACTTCTCCCAGTTCTCTGTCAAGCCCACGGGCT
GACTCCCGATCAAGTTGTAGCGATTGCGAATAACAATGGAGGGAAACAAGCATTGGAGACTGTCCAACGG
CTCCTTCCCGTGTTGTGTCAAGCCCACGGTTTGACGCCTGCACAAGTGGTCGCCATCGCCAGCCATGATG
GCGGTAAGCAGGCGCTGGAAACAGTACAGCGCCTGCTGCCTGTACTGTGCCAGGATCATGGACTGACCCC
AGACCAGGTAGTCGCAATCGCGAACAATAATGGGGGAAAGCAAGCCCTGGAAACCGTGCAAAGGTTGTTG
CCGGTCCTTTGTCAAGACCACGGCCTTACACCGGAGCAAGTCGTGGCCATTGCATCCCACGACGGTGGCA
AACAGGCTCTTGAGACGGTTCAGAGACTTCTCCCAGTTCTCTGTCAAGCCCACGGGCTGACTCCCGATCA
AGTTGTAGCGATTGCGTCGCATGACGGAGGGAAACAAGCATTGGAGACTGTCCAACGGCTCCTTCCCGTG
TTGTGTCAAGCCCACGGTTTGACGCCTGCACAAGTGGTCGCCATCGCCTCCAATATTGGCGGTAAGCAGG
CGCTGGAAACAGTACAGCGCCTGCTGCCTGTACTGTGCCAGGATCATGGACTGACCCCAGACCAGGTAGT
CGCAATCGCGTCGAACATTGGGGGAAAGCAAGCCCTGGAAACCGTGCAAAGGTTGTTGCCGGTCCTTTGT
CAAGACCACGGCCTTACACCGGAGCAAGTCGTGGCCATTGCATCCCACGACGGTGGCAAACAGGCTCTTG
AGACGGTTCAGAGACTTCTCCCAGTTCTCTGTCAAGCCCACGGGCTGACTCCCGATCAAGTTGTAGCGAT
TGCGTCCAACGGTGGAGGGAAACAAGCATTGGAGACTGTCCAACGGCTCCTTCCCGTGTTGTGTCAAGCC
CACGGTTTGACGCCTGCACAAGTGGTCGCCATCGCCTCGAATGGCGGCGGTAAGCAGGCGCTGGAAACAG
TACAGCGCCTGCTGCCTGTACTGTGCCAGGATCATGGACTGACCCCAGACCAGGTAGTCGCAATCGCGTC
ACATGACGGGGGAAAGCAAGCCCTGGAAACCGTGCAAAGGTTGTTGCCGGTCCTTTGTCAAGACCACGGC
CTTACACCGGAGCAAGTCGTGGCCATTGCAAATAATAACGGTGGCAAACAGGCTCTTGAGACGGTTCAGA
GACTTCTCCCAGTTCTCTGTCAAGCCCACGGGCTGACTCCCGATCAAGTTGTAGCGATTGCGTCGCATGA
CGGAGGGAAACAAGCATTGGAGACTGTCCAACGGCTCCTTCCCGTGTTGTGTCAAGCCCACGGTTTGACG
CCTGCACAAGTGGTCGCCATCGCCAGCCATGATGGCGGTAAGCAGGCGCTGGAAACAGTACAGCGCCTGC
TGCCTGTACTGTGCCAGGATCATGGACTGA
