>Addgene plasmid #36767 | TAL2347 | addgene partial sequence | sequence record 47173 | CMV-F
ACTAGAGAACCCACTGCTTACTGGCTTATCGAAATTAATACGACTCACTATAGGGAGACCCAAGCTGGCT
AGCACCATGGACTACAAAGACCATGACGGTGATTATAAAGATCATGACATCGATTACAAGGATGACGATG
ACAAGATGGCCCCCAAGAAGAAGAGGAAGGTGGGCATTCACCGCGGGGTACCTATGGTGGACTTGAGGAC
ACTCGGTTATTCGCAACAGCAACAGGAGAAAATCAAGCCTAAGGTCAGGAGCACCGTCGCGCAACACCAC
GAGGCGCTTGTGGGGCATGGCTTCACTCATGCGCATATTGTCGCGCTTTCACAGCACCCTGCGGCGCTTG
GGACGGTGGCTGTCAAATACCAAGATATGATTGCGGCCCTGCCCGAAGCCACGCACGAGGCAATTGTAGG
GGTCGGTAAACAGTGGTCGGGAGCGCGAGCACTTGAGGCGCTGCTGACTGTGGCGGGTGAGCTTAGGGGG
CCTCCGCTCCAGCTCGACACCGGGCAGCTGCTGAAGATCGCGAAGAGAGGGGGAGTAACAGCGGTAGAGG
CAGTGCACGCCTGGCGCAATGCGCTCACCGGGGCCCCCTTGAACCTGACCCCAGACCAGGTAGTCGCAAT
CGCGTCACATGACGGGGGAAAGCAAGCCCTGGAAACCGTGCAAAGGTTGTTGCCGGTCCTTTGTCAAGAC
CACGGCCTTACACCGGAGCAAGTCGTGGCCATTGCAAATAATAACGGTGGCAAACAGGCTCTTGAGACGG
TTCAGAGACTTCTCCC
