[The description below was written by a language model from this plasmid's Addgene catalogue record.]
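Description:
TAL2347 is a mammalian expression plasmid encoding the right-hand monomer of a TALEN pair directed against the human RET gene. It is built on the JDS71 backbone, a roughly 6.4 kb TALEN expression vector. A custom array of TAL effector repeats of about 1.6 kb, produced by the FLASH assembly method, was inserted into this backbone through BsmBI sites that were destroyed during cloning. The plasmid is propagated in E. coli as a high-copy vector under ampicillin selection. The record does not name the origin of replication and does not mention a mammalian selection marker.

The backbone supplies the sequences flanking the repeat array, so the inserted repeats are expressed in frame with an N-terminal 3X FLAG tag and a C-terminal wild-type FokI nuclease domain. The FLAG tag allows the protein to be detected. The repeat array determines which DNA sequence is bound, in this case an 18-nucleotide site in RET. FokI cleaves only as a dimer, so this construct is meant to be used with a matching left-hand RET TALEN that binds the opposite strand nearby. Together the two monomers make a double-strand break in the spacer between their binding sites.

A CMV promoter drives expression in transfected mammalian cells. The vector type also lists a T7 promoter, which allows in vitro transcription of TALEN mRNA for delivery as RNA. The use of a BGH reverse sequencing primer suggests a BGH polyadenylation region downstream of the coding sequence. The construct is typically used for targeted editing of the endogenous RET locus in human cells, through mutagenic end-joining repair or homology-directed repair. The depositor recommends a diagnostic restriction digest before use, a sensible check given the repetitive nature of TAL arrays.
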