Addgene plasmid #36767: TAL2347
Depositing lab: Keith Joung. Depositing organization: Massachusetts General Hospital. Publication: FLASH assembly of TALENs for high-throughput genome editing. Reyon D, Tsai SQ, Khayter C, Foden JA, Sander JD, Joung JK. Nat Biotechnol. 2012 Apr 8. doi: 10.1038/nbt.2170. PubMed 22484455.
Backbone
  Vector backbone: JDS71
  Backbone manufacturer: Joung lab (Addgene Plasmid # 32287)
  Backbone size w/o insert (bp): 6447
  Vector type: Mammalian, T7 for in vitro mRNA synthesis
Growth in bacteria
  Bacterial resistance: Ampicillin, 100 μg/mL
  Growth temperature: 37°C
  Growth strain: XL1 Blue
  Copy number: High Copy
Gene/Insert
  Gene/Insert name: RET-TALEN_Right (alt name: RET)
  Species: H. sapiens (human)
  Insert size (bp): 1640
  Entrez Gene: Ret (a.k.a. PTC, RET51, RET9, c-Ret)
  Promoter: CMV
  Tag / fusion protein: 3X Flag (N terminal on backbone); WT FOKI (C terminal on backbone)
  Cloning method: Restriction Enzyme; 5′ cloning site BsmBI (destroyed during cloning); 3′ cloning site BsmBI (destroyed during cloning)
  Sequencing primers: 5′ CMV-F; 3′ BGH-rev
Terms and licenses: Academic/Nonprofit Terms; Industry Terms: Not Available to Industry
Depositor comments: Target binding site: TCGGCGCCAACTTCGCCC It is strongly recommended that users perform a diagnostic digest to verify this plasmid prior to use. For example, a double digest of the plasmid with BamHI and KpnI should result in two bands at 2.2kb and 5.9kb.
How to cite: TAL2347 was a gift from Keith Joung (Addgene plasmid # 36767 ; http://n2t.net/addgene:36767 ; RRID:Addgene_36767)
